Addgene plasmid #116815: pHAGE-EGFR__ERP44
Purpose: Lentiviral expression of EGFR__ERP44 fusion
Depositing lab: Gordon Mills & Kenneth Scott. Depositing organization: Baylor College of Medicine. Publication: Systematic Functional Annotation of Somatic Mutations in Cancer. Ng PK, Li J, Jeong KJ, Shao S, Chen H, Tsang YH, Sengupta S, Wang Z, Bhavana VH, Tran R, Soewito S, Minussi DC, Moreno D, Kong K, Dogruluk T, Lu H, Gao J, Tokheim C, Zhou DC, Johnson AM, Zeng J, Ip CKM, Ju Z, Wester M, Yu S, Li Y, Vellano CP, Schultz N, Karchin R, Ding L, Lu Y, Cheung LWT, Chen K, Shaw KR, Meric-Bernstam F, Scott KL, Yi S, Sahni N, Liang H, Mills GB. Cancer Cell. 2018 Mar 12;33(3):450-462.e10. doi: 10.1016/j.ccell.2018.01.021. PubMed 29533785.
Backbone
  Vector backbone: pHAGE
  Vector type: Lentiviral
Growth in bacteria
  Bacterial resistance: Ampicillin, 100 μg/mL
  Growth temperature: 37°C
  Growth strain: Stbl3
  Copy number: High Copy
Gene/Insert
  Gene/Insert name: EGFR__ERP44
  Species: H. sapiens (human)
  Cloning method: Gateway Cloning
Terms and licenses: Academic/Nonprofit Terms; Industry Terms: Not Available to Industry
How to cite: pHAGE-EGFR__ERP44 was a gift from Gordon Mills & Kenneth Scott (Addgene plasmid # 116815 ; http://n2t.net/addgene:116815 ; RRID:Addgene_116815)
