[The description below was written by a language model from this plasmid's Addgene catalogue record and pLannotate feature annotations shown in this document.]
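Description:
pHAGE-EGFR__ERP44 is a lentiviral expression plasmid built on the pHAGE backbone and designed to deliver a human EGFR–ERP44 gene fusion into mammalian cells. It is propagated in E. coli through a high-copy ColE1/pUC-type origin and selected with ampicillin via the β-lactamase gene. The viral portion has an HIV-1-derived architecture: a truncated 5' LTR, the Ψ packaging signal with an adjoining gag fragment, the Rev response element for Rev-dependent nuclear export of the genomic RNA, the cPPT/CTS element, and a self-inactivating 3' LTR with a U3 deletion. Together these allow packaging and integration when the viral proteins are supplied in trans, while limiting LTR-driven transcription after integration.

Between the LTRs, the constitutive human EF-1α promoter drives the insert, which was introduced by Gateway cloning. The annotation shows several attB sites (attB1, attB2 and attB4 fragments), with only about 100 nt lying between attB1 and attB2, followed by a 930 nt ERP44 fragment. This arrangement suggests the fusion was assembled from separate 5' and 3' partner segments. No EGFR feature was annotated, so the EGFR contribution appears short or unrecognised, and the record does not state the fusion breakpoint. A V5 epitope tag lies downstream of the insert; whether it is in frame for detection of the fusion protein cannot be confirmed from the table. An EMCV IRES then allows translation of puromycin N-acetyltransferase from the same transcript, so transduced cells can be selected with puromycin, and a WPRE enhances transcript expression. The construct comes from a study that systematically annotated the functional effects of somatic alterations in cancer, where it serves for stable expression of this fusion.
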