Features (pLannotate 1.2.2; 28 found; start..end, strand, type, name):
    377..634     +  LTR            5' LTR (truncated): truncated 5' long terminal repeat (LTR) from HIV-1
    681..806     +  misc_feature   HIV-1 Ψ: packaging signal of human immunodeficiency virus type 1
    790..1128    +  CDS            HIV-1 gag (fragment): gag protein from human immunodeficiency virus 1; gag
   1303..1536    +  misc_feature   RRE: The Rev response element (RRE) of HIV-1 allows for Rev-dependent mRNA export from the nucleus to the cytoplasm.
   1913..2013    +  CDS            Rev (fragment): human immunodeficiency virus 1 (HIV-1) Rev protein; rev; enhances nuclear export of unspliced and incompletely spliced viral mRNAs
   2058..2175    +  misc_feature   cPPT/CTS: central polypurine tract and central termination sequence of HIV-1
   2223..3401    +  promoter       EF-1α promoter: strong constitutive promoter for human elongation factor EF-1α
   3422..3439    +  protein_bind   attB1 (fragment): mutant version of attB; core recombination site for the Gateway® BP reaction BP Clonase™
   3536..3556    -  protein_bind   attB2: mutant version of attB; core recombination site for the Gateway® BP reaction BP Clonase™
   3562..4491    +  CDS            ERP44 (fragment): ERP44_HUMAN - Also known as KIAA0573, TXNDC4. Experimental evidence at protein level: Swiss-Prot protein existence level 1. Mediates thiol-dependent retention in the early secretory pathway, forming mixed disulfides with substrate proteins through its conserved CRFS motif. Inhibits the calcium channel activity of ITPR1. May have a role in the control of oxidative protein folding in the endoplasmic reticulum. Required to retain ERO1A and ERO1B in the endoplasmic reticulum. From Homo sapiens (Human).
   4499..4517    -  protein_bind   attB4 (fragment): mutant version of attB; core recombination site for the Gateway® BP reaction BP Clonase™
   4573..4614    +  CDS            V5 tag: epitope tag from simian virus 5
   4740..5202    +  misc_feature   IRES: internal ribosome entry site (IRES) of the encephalomyocarditis virus (EMCV)
   5216..5813    +  CDS            PuroR (fragment): puromycin N-acetyltransferase; pac from Streptomyces; confers resistance to puromycin
   5829..6417    +  misc_feature   WPRE: woodchuck hepatitis virus posttranscriptional regulatory element
   6425..6490    +  CDS            nef (fragment): NEF_HV1Z2 - Experimental evidence at protein level: Swiss-Prot protein existence level 1. Extracellular Nef protein targets CD4(+) T-lymphocytes for apoptosis by interacting with CXCR4 surface receptors. From Human immunodeficiency virus type 1 group M subtype D (isolate Z2/CDC-Z34) (HIV-1).
   6492..6725    +  LTR            3' LTR (ΔU3): self-inactivating 3' long terminal repeat (LTR) from HIV-1
   6930..7034    +  promoter       AmpR promoter: bla
   7035..7895    +  CDS            AmpR: β-lactamase; bla; confers resistance to ampicillin, carbenicillin, and related antibiotics
   8066..8654    +  rep_origin     ori: high-copy-number ColE1/pMB1/pBR322/pUC origin of replication
   8837..8891    +  CDS            lacI (fragment): lac repressor; lacI; The lac repressor binds to the lac operator to inhibit transcription in E. coli. This inhibition can be relieved by adding lactose or isopropyl-β-D-thiogalactopyranoside (IPTG).
   8897..8990    +  rep_origin     SV40 ori (fragment): SV40 origin of replication
   9015..9052    +  CDS            lacI (fragment): lac repressor; lacI; The lac repressor binds to the lac operator to inhibit transcription in E. coli. This inhibition can be relieved by adding lactose or isopropyl-β-D-thiogalactopyranoside (IPTG).
   9065..9086    +  protein_bind   CAP binding site: CAP binding activates transcription in the presence of cAMP. E. coli catabolite activator protein
   9101..9131    +  promoter       lac promoter: promoter for the E. coli lac operon
   9139..9155    +  protein_bind   lac operator: The lac repressor binds to the lac operator to inhibit transcription in E. coli. This inhibition can be relieved by adding lactose or isopropyl-β-D-thiogalactopyranoside (IPTG). lac repressor encoded by lacI
   9189..9272    +  polyA_signal   SV40 poly(A) signal (fragment): SV40 polyadenylation signal
   9439..329     +  CDS            nef (fragment) (across the origin): NEF_HV1BR - Experimental evidence at protein level: Swiss-Prot protein existence level 1. Extracellular Nef protein targets CD4(+) T-lymphocytes for apoptosis by interacting with CXCR4 surface receptors (PubMed:14990729). From Human immunodeficiency virus type 1 group M subtype B (isolate BRU/LAI) (HIV-1).
>Addgene plasmid #116815 | pHAGE-EGFR__ERP44 | addgene full sequence | sequence record 241769 | Addgene NGS Result
TGGAAGGGCTAATTCACTCCCAAAGAAGACAAGATATCCTTGATCTGTGGATCTACCACACACAAGGCTA
CTTCCCTGATTAGCAGAACTACACACCAGGGCCAGGGGTCAGATATCCACTGACCTTTGGATGGTGCTAC
AAGCTAGTACCAGTTGAGCCAGATAAGGTAGAAGAGGCCAATAAAGGAGAGAACACCAGCTTGTTACACC
CTGTGAGCCTGCATGGGATGGATGACCCGGAGAGAGAAGTGTTAGAGTGGAGGTTTGACAGCCGCCTAGC
ATTTCATCACGTGGCCCGAGAGCTGCATCCGGAGTACTTCAAGAACTGCTGATATCGAGCTTGCTACAAG
GGACTTTCCGCTGGGGACTTTCCAGGGAGGCGTGGCCTGGGCGGGACTGGGGAGTGGCGAGCCCTCAGAT
CCTGCATATAAGCAGCTGCTTTTTGCCTGTACTGGGTCTCTCTGGTTAGACCAGATCTGAGCCTGGGAGC
TCTCTGGCTAACTAGGGAACCCACTGCTTAAGCCTCAATAAAGCTTGCCTTGAGTGCTTCAAGTAGTGTG
TGCCCGTCTGTTGTGTGACTCTGGTAACTAGAGATCCCTCAGACCCTTTTAGTCAGTGTGGAAAATCTCT
AGCAGTGGCGCCCGAACAGGGACTTGAAAGCGAAAGGGAAACCAGAGGAGCTCTCTCGACGCAGGACTCG
GCTTGCTGAAGCGCGCACGGCAAGAGGCGAGGGGCGGCGACTGGTGAGTACGCCAAAAATTTTGACTAGC
GGAGGCTAGAAGGAGAGAGATGGGTGCGAGAGCGTCAGTATTAAGCGGGGGAGAATTAGATCGCGATGGG
AAAAAATTCGGTTAAGGCCAGGGGGAAAGAAAAAATATAAATTAAAACATATAGTATGGGCAAGCAGGGA
GCTAGAACGATTCGCAGTTAATCCTGGCCTGTTAGAAACATCAGAAGGCTGTAGACAAATACTGGGACAG
CTACAACCATCCCTTCAGACAGGATCAGAAGAACTTAGATCATTATATAATACAGTAGCAACCCTCTATT
GTGTGCATCAAAGGATAGAGATAAAAGACACCAAGGAAGCTTTAGACAAGATAGAGGAAGAGCAAAACAA
AAGTAAGACCACCGCACAGCAAGCGGCCGGCCGCTGATCTTCAGACCTGGAGGAGGAGATATGAGGGACA
ATTGGAGAAGTGAATTATATAAATATAAAGTAGTAAAAATTGAACCATTAGGAGTAGCACCCACCAAGGC
AAAGAGAAGAGTGGTGCAGAGAGAAAAAAGAGCAGTGGGAATAGGAGCTTTGTTCCTTGGGTTCTTGGGA
GCAGCAGGAAGCACTATGGGCGCAGCGTCAATGACGCTGACGGTACAGGCCAGACAATTATTGTCTGGTA
TAGTGCAGCAGCAGAACAATTTGCTGAGGGCTATTGAGGCGCAACAGCATCTGTTGCAACTCACAGTCTG
GGGCATCAAGCAGCTCCAGGCAAGAATCCTGGCTGTGGAAAGATACCTAAAGGATCAACAGCTCCTGGGG
ATTTGGGGTTGCTCTGGAAAACTCATTTGCACCACTGCTGTGCCTTGGAATGCTAGTTGGAGTAATAAAT
CTCTGGAACAGATTTGGAATCACACGACCTGGATGGAGTGGGACAGAGAAATTAACAATTACACAAGCTT
AATACACTCCTTAATTGAAGAATCGCAAAACCAGCAAGAAAAGAATGAACAAGAATTATTGGAATTAGAT
AAATGGGCAAGTTTGTGGAATTGGTTTAACATAACAAATTGGCTGTGGTATATAAAATTATTCATAATGA
TAGTAGGAGGCTTGGTAGGTTTAAGAATAGTTTTTGCTGTACTTTCTATAGTGAATAGAGTTAGGCAGGG
ATATTCACCATTATCGTTTCAGACCCACCTCCCAACCCCGAGGGGACCCGACAGGCCCGAAGGAATAGAA
GAAGAAGGTGGAGAGAGAGACAGAGACAGATCCATTCGATTAGTGAACGGATCTCGACGGTATCGCCGAA
TTCACAAATGGCAGTATTCATCCACAATTTTAAAAGAAAAGGGGGGATTGGGGGGTACAGTGCAGGGGAA
AGAATAGTAGACATAATAGCAACAGACATACAAACTAAAGAATTACAAAAACAAATTACAAAAATTCAAA
ATTTTCGGGTTTATTACAGGGACAGCAGAGATCCAGTTTGGACTAGTCGTGAGGCTCCGGTGCCCGTCAG
TGGGCAGAGCGCACATCGCCCACAGTCCCCGAGAAGTTGGGGGGAGGGGTCGGCAATTGAACCGGTGCCT
AGAGAAGGTGGCGCGGGGTAAACTGGGAAAGTGATGTCGTGTACTGGCTCCGCCTTTTTCCCGAGGGTGG
GGGAGAACCGTATATAAGTGCAGTAGTCGCCGTGAACGTTCTTTTTCGCAACGGGTTTGCCGCCAGAACA
CAGGTAAGTGCCGTGTGTGGTTCCCGCGGGCCTGGCCTCTTTACGGGTTATGGCCCTTGCGTGCCTTGAA
TTACTTCCACCTGGCTGCAGTACGTGATTCTTGATCCCGAGCTTCGGGTTGGAAGTGGGTGGGAGAGTTC
GAGGCCTTGCGCTTAAGGAGCCCCTTCGCCTCGTGCTTGAGTTGAGGCCTGGCCTGGGCGCTGGGGCCGC
CGCGTGCGAATCTGGTGGCACCTTCGCGCCTGTCTCGCTGCTTTCGATAAGTCTCTAGCCATTTAAAATT
TTTGATGACCTGCTGCGACGCTTTTTTTCTGGCAAGATAGTCTTGTAAATGCGGGCCAAGATCTGCACAC
TGGTATTTCGGTTTTTGGGGCCGCGGGCGGCGACGGGGCCCGTGCGTCCCAGCGCACATGTTCGGCGAGG
CGGGGCCTGCGAGCGCGGCCACCGAGAATCGGACGGGGGTAGTCTCAAGCTGGCCGGCCTGCTCTGGTGC
CTGGCCTCGCGCCGCCGTGTATCGCCCCGCCCTGGGCGGCAAGGCTGGCCCGGTCGGCACCAGTTGCGTG
AGCGGAAAGATGGCCGCTTCCCGGCCCTGCTGCAGGGAGCTCAAAATGGAGGACGCGGCGCTCGGGAGAG
CGGGCGGGTGAGTCACCCACACAAAGGAAAAGGGCCTTTCCGTCCTCAGCCGTCGCTTCATGTGACTCCA
CGGAGTACCGGGCGCCGTCCAGGCACCTCGATTAGTTCTCGAGCTTTTGGAGTACGTCGTCTTTAGGTTG
GGGGGAGGGGTTTTATGCGATGGAGTTTCCCCACACTGAGTGGGTGGAGACTGAAGTTAGGCCAGCTTGG
CACTTGATGTAATTCTCCTTGGAATTTGCCCTTTTTGAGTTTGGATCTTGGTTCATTCTCAAGCCTCAGA
CAGTGGTTCAAAGTTTTTTTCTTCCATTTCAGGTGTCGTGAAGCGGCCCTGCAGATATCAACAAGTTTGT
ACAAAAAAGTTGGCATGCGACCCTCCGGGACGGCCGGGGCAGCGCTCCTGGCGCTGCTGGCTGCGCTCTG
CCCGGCGAGTCGGGCTCTGGAGGAAAAGAAAGTCCCAGCTTTCTTGTACAAAGTGGTTCCTGACATAGCC
CAGAGATACAGGATAAGCAAATACCCAACCCTCAAATTGTTTCGTAATGGGATGATGATGAAGAGAGAAT
ACAGGGGTCAGCGATCAGTGAAAGCATTGGCAGATTACATCAGGCAACAAAAAAGTGACCCCATTCAAGA
AATTCGGGACTTAGCAGAAATCACCACTCTTGATCGCAGCAAAAGAAATATCATTGGATATTTTGAGCAA
AAGGACTCGGACAACTATAGAGTTTTTGAACGAGTAGCGAATATTTTGCATGATGACTGTGCCTTTCTTT
CTGCATTTGGGGATGTTTCAAAACCGGAAAGATATAGTGGCGACAACATAATCTACAAACCACCAGGGCA
TTCTGCTCCGGATATGGTGTACTTGGGAGCTATGACAAATTTTGATGTGACTTACAATTGGATTCAAGAT
AAATGTGTTCCTCTTGTCCGAGAAATAACATTTGAAAATGGAGAGGAATTGACAGAAGAAGGACTGCCTT
TTCTCATACTCTTTCACATGAAAGAAGATACAGAAAGTTTAGAAATATTCCAGAATGAAGTAGCTCGGCA
ATTAATAAGTGAAAAAGGTACAATAAACTTTTTACATGCCGATTGTGACAAATTTAGACATCCTCTTCTG
CACATACAGAAAACTCCAGCAGATTGTCCTGTAATCGCTATTGACAGCTTTAGGCATATGTATGTGTTTG
GAGACTTCAAAGATGTATTAATTCCTGGAAAACTCAAGCAATTCGTATTTGACTTACATTCTGGAAAACT
GCACAGAGAATTCCATCATGGACCTGACCCAACTGATACAGCCCCAGGAGAGCAAGCCCAAGATGTAGCA
AGCAGTCCACCTGAGAGCTCCTTCCAGAAACTAGCACCCAGTGAATATAGGTATACTCTATTGAGGGATC
GAGATGAGCTTTAACACCCAACTTTTCTATACAAAGTGGTTGATATCCAGCACAGTGGCGGCCGCTCGAG
TCTAGAGGGCCCGCGGTTCGAAGGTAAGCCTATCCCTAACCCTCTCCTCGGTCTCGATTCTACGCGTACC
GGTTAGTAATGAGATCCCTCCCCCCCCCCTAACGTTACTGGCCGAAGCCGCTTGGAATAAGGCCGGTGTG
CGTTTGTCTATATGTTATTTTCCACCATATTGCCGTCTTTTGGCAATGTGAGGGCCCGGAAACCTGGCCC
TGTCTTCTTGACGAGCATTCCTAGGGGTCTTTCCCCTCTCGCCAAAGGAATGCAAGGTCTGTTGAATGTC
GTGAAGGAAGCAGTTCCTCTGGAAGCTTCTTGAAGACAAACAACGTCTGTAGCGACCCTTTGCAGGCAGC
GGAACCCCCCACCTGGCGACAGGTGCCTCTGCGGCCAAAAGCCACGTGTATAAGATACACCTGCAAAGGC
GGCACAACCCCAGTGCCACGTTGTGAGTTGGATAGTTGTGGAAAGAGTCAAATGGCTCTCCTCAAGCGTA
TTCAACAAGGGGCTGAAGGATGCCCAGAAGGTACCCCATTGTATGGGATCTGATCTGGGGCCTCGGTGCA
CATGCTTTACATGTGTTTAGTCGAGGTTAAAAAAACGTCTAGGCCCCCCGAACCACGGGGACGTGGTTTT
CCTTTGAAAAACACGATGATAATATGGCCACACATATGACCGAGTACAAGCCCACGGTGCGCCTCGCCAC
CCGCGACGACGTCCCCAGGGCCGTACGCACCCTCGCCGCCGCGTTCGCCGACTACCCCGCCACGCGCCAC
ACCGTCGATCCGGACCGCCACATCGAGCGGGTCACCGAGCTGCAAGAACTCTTCCTCACGCGCGTCGGGC
TCGACATCGGCAAGGTGTGGGTCGCGGACGACGGCGCCGCGGTGGCGGTCTGGACCACGCCGGAGAGCGT
CGAAGCGGGGGCGGTGTTCGCCGAGATCGGCCCGCGCATGGCCGAGTTGAGCGGTTCCCGGCTGGCCGCG
CAGCAACAGATGGAAGGCCTCCTGGCGCCGCACCGGCCCAAGGAGCCCGCGTGGTTCCTGGCCACCGTCG
GCGTCTCGCCCGACCACCAGGGCAAGGGTCTGGGCAGCGCCGTCGTGCTCCCCGGAGTGGAGGCGGCCGA
GCGCGCCGGGGTGCCCGCCTTCCTGGAGACCTCCGCGCCCCGCAACCTCCCCTTCTACGAGCGGCTCGGC
TTCACCGTCACCGCCGACGTCGAGGTGCCCGAAGGACCGCGCACCTGGTGCATGACCCGCAAGCCCGGTG
CCTAAATCGATAGATCCTAATCAACCTCTGGATTACAAAATTTGTGAAAGATTGACTGGTATTCTTAACT
ATGTTGCTCCTTTTACGCTATGTGGATACGCTGCTTTAATGCCTTTGTATCATGCTATTGCTTCCCGTAT
GGCTTTCATTTTCTCCTCCTTGTATAAATCCTGGTTGCTGTCTCTTTATGAGGAGTTGTGGCCCGTTGTC
AGGCAACGTGGCGTGGTGTGCACTGTGTTTGCTGACGCAACCCCCACTGGTTGGGGCATTGCCACCACCT
GTCAGCTCCTTTCCGGGACTTTCGCTTTCCCCCTCCCTATTGCCACGGCGGAACTCATCGCCGCCTGCCT
TGCCCGCTGCTGGACAGGGGCTCGGCTGTTGGGCACTGACAATTCCGTGGTGTTGTCGGGGAAATCATCG
TCCTTTCCTTGGCTGCTCGCCTGTGTTGCCACCTGGATTCTGCGCGGGACGTCCTTCTGCTACGTCCCTT
CGGCCCTCAATCCAGCGGACCTTCCTTCCCGCGGCCTGCTGCCGGCTCTGCGGCCTCTTCCGCGTCTTCG
CCTTCGCCCTCAGACGAGTCGGATCTCCCTTTGGGCCGCCTCCCCGCCTGAGATCCTTTAAGACCAATGA
CTTACAAGGCAGCTGTAGATCTTAGCCACTTTTTAAAAGAAAAGGGGGGACTGGAAGGGCTAATTCACTC
CCAACGAAGACAAGATCTGCTTTTTGCTTGTACTGGGTCTCTCTGGTTAGACCAGATCTGAGCCTGGGAG
CTCTCTGGCTAACTAGGGAACCCACTGCTTAAGCCTCAATAAAGCTTGCCTTGAGTGCTTCAAGTAGTGT
GTGCCCGTCTGTTGTGTGACTCTGGTAACTAGAGATCCCTCAGACCCTTTTAGTCAGTGTGGAAAATCTC
TAGCAGTAGTAGTTCATGTCATCTTATTATTCAGTATTTATAACTTGCAAAGAAATGAATATCAGAGAGT
GAGAGGCCCGGGTTAATTAAGGAAAGGGCTAGATCATTCTTGAAGACGAAAGGGCCTCGTGATACGCCTA
TTTTTATAGGTTAATGTCATGATAATAATGGTTTCTTAGACGTCAGGTGGCACTTTTCGGGGAAATGTGC
GCGGAACCCCTATTTGTTTATTTTTCTAAATACATTCAAATATGTATCCGCTCATGAGACAATAACCCTG
ATAAATGCTTCAATAATATTGAAAAAGGAAGAGTATGAGTATTCAACATTTCCGTGTCGCCCTTATTCCC
TTTTTTGCGGCATTTTGCCTTCCTGTTTTTGCTCACCCAGAAACGCTGGTGAAAGTAAAAGATGCTGAAG
ATCAGTTGGGTGCACGAGTGGGTTACATCGAACTGGATCTCAACAGCGGTAAGATCCTTGAGAGTTTTCG
CCCCGAAGAACGTTTTCCAATGATGAGCACTTTTAAAGTTCTGCTATGTGGCGCGGTATTATCCCGTGTT
GACGCCGGGCAAGAGCAACTCGGTCGCCGCATACACTATTCTCAGAATGACTTGGTTGAGTACTCACCAG
TCACAGAAAAGCATCTTACGGATGGCATGACAGTAAGAGAATTATGCAGTGCTGCCATAACCATGAGTGA
TAACACTGCGGCCAACTTACTTCTGACAACGATCGGAGGACCGAAGGAGCTAACCGCTTTTTTGCACAAC
ATGGGGGATCATGTAACTCGCCTTGATCGTTGGGAACCGGAGCTGAATGAAGCCATACCAAACGACGAGC
GTGACACCACGATGCCTGTAGCAATGGCAACAACGTTGCGCAAACTATTAACTGGCGAACTACTTACTCT
AGCTTCCCGGCAACAATTAATAGACTGGATGGAGGCGGATAAAGTTGCAGGACCACTTCTGCGCTCGGCC
CTTCCGGCTGGCTGGTTTATTGCTGATAAATCTGGAGCCGGTGAGCGTGGGTCTCGCGGTATCATTGCAG
CACTGGGGCCAGATGGTAAGCCCTCCCGTATCGTAGTTATCTACACGACGGGGAGTCAGGCAACTATGGA
TGAACGAAATAGACAGATCGCTGAGATAGGTGCCTCACTGATTAAGCATTGGTAACTGTCAGACCAAGTT
TACTCATATATACTTTAGATTGATTTAAAACTTCATTTTTAATTTAAAAGGATCTAGGTGAAGATCCTTT
TTGATAATCTCATGACCAAAATCCCTTAACGTGAGTTTTCGTTCCACTGAGCGTCAGACCCCGTAGAAAA
GATCAAAGGATCTTCTTGAGATCCTTTTTTTCTGCGCGTAATCTGCTGCTTGCAAACAAAAAAACCACCG
CTACCAGCGGTGGTTTGTTTGCCGGATCAAGAGCTACCAACTCTTTTTCCGAAGGTAACTGGCTTCAGCA
GAGCGCAGATACCAAATACTGTTCTTCTAGTGTAGCCGTAGTTAGGCCACCACTTCAAGAACTCTGTAGC
ACCGCCTACATACCTCGCTCTGCTAATCCTGTTACCAGTGGCTGCTGCCAGTGGCGATAAGTCGTGTCTT
ACCGGGTTGGACTCAAGACGATAGTTACCGGATAAGGCGCAGCGGTCGGGCTGAACGGGGGGTTCGTGCA
CACAGCCCAGCTTGGAGCGAACGACCTACACCGAACTGAGATACCTACAGCGTGAGCTATGAGAAAGCGC
CACGCTTCCCGAAGGGAGAAAGGCGGACAGGTATCCGGTAAGCGGCAGGGTCGGAACAGGAGAGCGCACG
AGGGAGCTTCCAGGGGGAAACGCCTGGTATCTTTATAGTCCTGTCGGGTTTCGCCACCTCTGACTTGAGC
GTCGATTTTTGTGATGCTCGTCAGGGGGGCGGAGCCTATGGAAAAACGCCAGCAACGCGGCCTTTTTACG
GTTCCTGGCCTTTTGCTGGCCTTTTGCTCACATGTTCTTTCCTGCGTTATCCCCTGATTCTGTGGATAAC
CGTATTACCGCCTTTGAGTGAGCTGATACCGCTCGCCGCAGCCGAACGACCGAGCGCAGCGAGTCAGTGA
GCGAGGAAGCGGAAGAGCGCCCAATACGCAAACCGCCTCTCCCCGCGCGTTGGCCGATTCATTAATGCAG
CAAGCTCATGGCTGACTAATTTTTTTTATTTATGCAGAGGCCGAGGCCGCCTCGGCCTCTGAGCTATTCC
AGAAGTAGTGAGGAGGCTTTTTTGGAGGCCTAGGCTTTTGCAAAAAGCTCCCCGTGGCACGACAGGTTTC
CCGACTGGAAAGCGGGCAGTGAGCGCAACGCAATTAATGTGAGTTAGCTCACTCATTAGGCACCCCAGGC
TTTACACTTTATGCTTCCGGCTCGTATGTTGTGTGGAATTGTGAGCGGATAACAATTTCACACAGGAAAC
AGCTATGACATGATTACGAATTTCACAAATAAAGCATTTTTTTCACTGCATTCTAGTTGTGGTTTGTCCA
AACTCATCAATGTATCTTATCATGTCTGGATCAACTGGATAACTCAAGCTAACCAAAATCATCCCAAACT
TCCCACCCCATACCCTATTACCACTGCCAATTACCTGTGGTTTCATTTACTCTAAACCTGTGATTCCTCT
GAATTATTTTCATTTTAAAGAAATTGTATTTGTTAAATATGTACTACAAACTTAGTAGT
