>Addgene plasmid #116815 | pHAGE-EGFR__ERP44 | depositor partial sequence | sequence record 219691 | insert
ATGCGACCCTCCGGGACGGCCGGGGCAGCGCTCCTGGCGCTGCTGGCTGCGCTCTGCCCGGCGAGTCGGG
CTCTGGAGGAAAAGAAAGTCCCAGCTTTCTTGTACAAAGTGGTTCCTGACATAGCCCAGAGATACAGGAT
AAGCAAATACCCAACCCTCAAATTGTTTCGTAATGGGATGATGATGAAGAGAGAATACAGGGGTCAGCGA
TCAGTGAAAGCATTGGCAGATTACATCAGGCAACAAAAAAGTGACCCCATTCAAGAAATTCGGGACTTAG
CAGAAATCACCACTCTTGATCGCAGCAAAAGAAATATCATTGGATATTTTGAGCAAAAGGACTCGGACAA
CTATAGAGTTTTTGAACGAGTAGCGAATATTTTGCATGATGACTGTGCCTTTCTTTCTGCATTTGGGGAT
GTTTCAAAACCGGAAAGATATAGTGGCGACAACATAATCTACAAACCACCAGGGCATTCTGCTCCGGATA
TGGTGTACTTGGGAGCTATGACAAATTTTGATGTGACTTACAATTGGATTCAAGATAAATGTGTTCCTCT
TGTCCGAGAAATAACATTTGAAAATGGAGAGGAATTGACAGAAGAAGGACTGCCTTTTCTCATACTCTTT
CACATGAAAGAAGATACAGAAAGTTTAGAAATATTCCAGAATGAAGTAGCTCGGCAATTAATAAGTGAAA
AAGGTACAATAAACTTTTTACATGCCGATTGTGACAAATTTAGACATCCTCTTCTGCACATACAGAAAAC
TCCAGCAGATTGTCCTGTAATCGCTATTGACAGCTTTAGGCATATGTATGTGTTTGGAGACTTCAAAGAT
GTATTAATTCCTGGAAAACTCAAGCAATTCGTATTTGACTTACATTCTGGAAAACTGCACAGAGAATTCC
ATCATGGACCTGACCCAACTGATACAGCCCCAGGAGAGCAAGCCCAAGATGTAGCAAGCAGTCCACCTGA
GAGCTCCTTCCAGAAACTAGCACCCAGTGAATATAGGTATACTCTATTGAGGGATCGAGATGAGCTTTAA
